>Addgene plasmid #147246 | pnEA-NpG-HsDCP1a_1-135_P | depositor full sequence | sequence record 289693 | Full Sequence
TTCTTGAAGACGAAAGGGCCTCGTGATACGCCTATTTTTATAGGTTAATGTCATGATAATAATGGTTTCT
TAGACGTCAGGTGGCACTTTTCGGGGAAATGTGCGCGGAACCCCTATTTGTTTATTTTTCTAAATACATT
CAAATATGTATCCGCTCATGAGACAATAACCCTGATAAATGCTTCAATAATATTGAAAAAGGAAGAGTAT
GAGTATTCAACATTTCCGTGTCGCCCTTATTCCCTTTTTTGCGGCATTTTGCCTTCCTGTTTTTGCTCAC
CCAGAAACGCTGGTGAAAGTAAAAGATGCTGAAGATCAGTTGGGTGCACGAGTGGGTTACATCGAACTGG
ATCTCAACAGCGGTAAGATCCTTGAGAGTTTTCGCCCCGAAGAACGTTTTCCAATGATGAGCACTTTTAA
AGTTCTGCTATGTGGCGCGGTATTATCCCGTGTTGACGCCGGGCAAGAGCAACTCGGTCGCCGCATACAC
TATTCTCAGAATGACTTGGTTGAGTACTCACCAGTCACAGAAAAGCATCTTACGGATGGCATGACAGTAA
GAGAATTATGCAGTGCTGCCATAACCATGAGTGATAACACTGCGGCCAACTTACTTCTGACAACGATCGG
AGGACCGAAGGAGCTAACCGCTTTTTTGCACAACATGGGGGATCATGTAACTCGCCTTGATCGTTGGGAA
CCGGAGCTGAATGAAGCCATACCAAACGACGAGCGTGACACCACGATGCCTGCAGCAATGGCAACAACGT
TGCGCAAACTATTAACTGGCGAACTACTTACTCTAGCTTCCCGGCAACAATTAATAGACTGGATGGAGGC
GGATAAAGTTGCAGGACCACTTCTGCGCTCGGCCCTTCCGGCTGGCTGGTTTATTGCTGATAAATCTGGA
GCCGGTGAGCGTGGGTCTCGCGGTATCATTGCAGCACTGGGGCCAGATGGTAAGCCCTCCCGTATCGTAG
TTATCTACACGACGGGGAGTCAGGCAACTATGGATGAACGAAATAGACAGATCGCTGAGATAGGTGCCTC
ACTGATTAAGCATTGGTAACTGTCAGACCAAGTTTACTCATATATACTTTAGATTGATTTAAAACTTCAT
TTTTAATTTAAAAGGATCTAGGTGAAGATCCTTTTTGATAATCTCATGACCAAAATCCCTTAACGTGAGT
TTTCGTTCCACTGAGCGTCAGACCCCGTAGAAAAGATCAAAGGATCTTCTTGAGATCCTTTTTTTCTGCG
CGTAATCTGCTGCTTGCAAACAAAAAAACCACCGCTACCAGCGGTGGTTTGTTTGCCGGATCAAGAGCTA
CCAACTCTTTTTCCGAAGGTAACTGGCTTCAGCAGAGCGCAGATACCAAATACTGTCCTTCTAGTGTAGC
CGTAGTTAGGCCACCACTTCAAGAACTCTGTAGCACCGCCTACATACCTCGCTCTGCTAATCCTGTTACC
AGTGGCTGCTGCCAGTGGCGATAAGTCGTGTCTTACCGGGTTGGACTCAAGACGATAGTTACCGGATAAG
GCGCAGCGGTCGGGCTGAACGGGGGGTTCGTGCACACAGCCCAGCTTGGAGCGAACGACCTACACCGAAC
TGAGATACCTACAGCGTGAGCTATGAGAAAGCGCCACGCTTCCCGAAGGGAGAAAGGCGGACAGGTATCC
GGTAAGCGGCAGGGTCGGAACAGGAGAGCGCACGAGGGAGCTTCCAGGGGGAAACGCCTGGTATCTTTAT
AGTCCTGTCGGGTTTCGCCACCTCTGACTTGAGCGTCGATTTTTGTGATGCTCGTCAGGGGGGCGGAGCC
TATGGAAAAACGCCAGCAACGCGGCCTTTTTACGGTTCCTGGCCTTTTGCTGGCCTTTTGCTCACATGTT
CTTTCCTGCGTTATCCCCTGATTCTGTGGATAACCGTATTACCGCCTTTGAGTGAGCTGATACCGCTCGC
CGCAGCCGAACGACCGAGCGCAGCGAGTCAGTGAGCGAGGAAGCGGAAGAGCGCCTGATGCGGTATTTTC
TCCTTACGCATCTGTGCGGTATTTCACACCGCATATATGGTGCACTCTCAGTACAATCTGCTCTGATGCC
GCATAGTTAAGCCAGTATACACTCCGCTATCGCTACGTGACTGGGTCATGGCTGCGCCCCGACACCCGCC
AACACCCGCTGACGCGCCCTGACGGGCTTGTCTGCTCCCGGCATCCGCTTACAGACAAGCTGTGACCGTC
TCCGGGAGCTGCATGTGTCAGAGGTTTTCACCGTCATCACCGAAACGCGCGAGGCAGCTGCGGTAAAGCT
CATCAGCGTGGTCGTGAAGCGATTCACAGATGTCTGCCTGTTCATCCGCGTCCAGCTCGTTGAGTTTCTC
CAGAAGCGTTAATGTCTGGCTTCTGATAAAGCGGGCCATGTTAAGGGCGGTTTTTTCCTGTTTGGTCACT
GATGCCTCCGTGTAAGGGGGATTTCTGTTCATGGGGGTAATGATACCGATGAAACGAGAGAGGATGCTCA
CGATACGGGTTACTGATGATGAACATGCCCGGTTACTGGAACGTTGTGAGGGTAAACAACTGGCGGTATG
GATGCGGCGGGACCAGAGAAAAATCACTCAGGGTCAATGCCAGCGCTTCGTTAATACAGATGTAGGTGTT
CCACAGGGTAGCCAGCAGCATCCTGCGATGCAGATCCGGAACATAATGGTGCAGGGCGCTGACTTCCGCG
TTTCCAGACTTTACGAAACACGGAAACCGAAGACCATTCATGTTGTTGCTCAGGTCGCAGACGTTTTGCA
GCAGCAGTCGCTTCACGTTCGCTCGCGTATCGGTGATTCATTCTGCTAACCAGTAAGGCAACCCCGCCAG
CCTAGCCGGGTCCTCAACGACAGGAGCACGATCATGCGCACCCGTGGCCAGGACCCAACGCTGCCCGAGA
TGCGCCGCGTGCGGCTGCTGGAGATGGCGGACGCGATGGATATGTTCTGCCAAGGGTTGGTTTGCGCATT
CACAGTTCTCCGCAAGAATTGATTGGCTCCAATTCTTGGAGTGGTGAATCCGTTAGCGAGGTGCCGCCGG
CTTCCATTCAGGTCGAGGTGGCCCGGCTCCATGCACCGCGACGCAACGCGGGGAGGCAGACAAGGTATAG
GGCGGCGCCTACAATCCATGCCAACCCGTTCCATGTGCTCGCCGAGGCGGCATAAATCGCCGTGACGATC
AGCGGTCCAGTGATCGAAGTTAGGCTGGTAAGAGCCGCGAGCGATCCTTGAAGCTGTCCCTGATGGTCGT
CATCTACCTGCCTGGACAGCATGGCCTGCAACGCGGGCATCCCGATGCCGCCGGAAGCGAGAAGAATCAT
AATGGGGAAGGCCATCCAGCCTCGCGTCGCGAACGCCAGCAAGACGTAGCCCAGCGCGTCGGCCGCCATG
CCGGCGATAATGGCCTGCTTCTCGCCGAAACGTTTGGTGGCGGGACCAGTGACGAAGGCTTGAGCGAGGG
CGTGCAAGATTCCGAATACCGCAAGCGACAGGCCGATCATCGTCGCGCTCCAGCGAAAGCGGTCCTCGCC
GAAAATGACCCAGAGCGCTGCCGGCACCTGTCCTACGAGTTGCATGATAAAGAAGACAGTCATAAGTGCG
GCGACGATAGTCATGCCCCGCGCCCACCGGAAGGAGCTGACTGGGTTGAAGGCTCTCAAGGGCATCGGTC
GAGATCCCGGTGCCTAATGAGTGAGCTAACTTACATTAATTGCGTTGCGCTCACTGCCCGCTTTCCAGTC
GGGAAACCTGTCGTGCCAGCTGCATTAATGAATCGGCCAACGCGCGGGGAGAGGCGGTTTGCGTATTGGG
CGCCAGGGTGGTTTTTCTTTTCACCAGTGAGACGGGCAACAGCTGATTGCCCTTCACCGCCTGGCCCTGA
GAGAGTTGCAGCAAGCGGTCCACGCTGGTTTGCCCCAGCAGGCGAAAATCCTGTTTGATGGTGGTTAACG
GCGGGATATAACATGAGCTGTCTTCGGTATCGTCGTATCCCACTACCGAGATATCCGCACCAACGCGCAG
CCCGGACTCGGTAATGGCGCGCATTGCGCCCAGCGCCATCTGATCGTTGGCAACCAGCATCGCAGTGGGA
ACGATGCCCTCATTCAGCATTTGCATGGTTTGTTGAAAACCGGACATGGCACTCCAGTCGCCTTCCCGTT
CCGCTATCGGCTGAATTTGATTGCGAGTGAGATATTTATGCCAGCCAGCCAGACGCAGACGCGCCGAGAC
AGAACTTAATGGGCCCGCTAACAGCGCGATTTGCTGGTGACCCAATGCGACCAGATGCTCCACGCCCAGT
CGCGTACCGTCTTCATGGGAGAAAATAATACTGTTGATGGGTGTCTGGTCAGAGACATCAAGAAATAACG
CCGGAACATTAGTGCAGGCAGCTTCCACAGCAATGGCATCCTGGTCATCCAGCGGATAGTTAATGATCAG
CCCACTGACGCGTTGCGCGAGAAGATTGTGCACCGCCGCTTTACAGGCTTCGACGCCGCTTCGTTCTACC
ATCGACACCACCACGCTGGCACCCAGTTGATCGGCGCGAGATTTAATCGCCGCGACAATTTGCGACGGCG
CGTGCAGGGCCAGACTGGAGGTGGCAACGCCAATCAGCAACGACTGTTTGCCCGCCAGTTGTTGTGCCAC
GCGGTTGGGAATGTAATTCAGCTCCGCCATCGCCGCTTCCACTTTTTCCCGCGTTTTCGCAGAAACGTGG
CTGGCCTGGTTCACCACGCGGGAAACGGTCTGATAAGAGACACCGGCATACTCTGCGACATCGTATAACG
TTACTGGTTTCACATTCACCACCCTGAATTGACTCTCTTCCGGGCGCTATCATGCCATACCGCGAAAGGT
TTTGCGCCATTCGATGGTGTCCGGGATCTCGACGCTCTCCCTTATGCGACTCCTGCATTAGGAAGCAGCC
CAGTAGTAGGTTGAGGCCGTTGAGCACCGCCGCCGCAAGGAATGGTGCATGCAAGGAGATGGCGCCCAAC
AGTCCCCCGGCCACGGGGCCTGCCACCATACCCACGCCGAAACAAGCGCTCATGAGCCCGAAGTGGCGAG
CCCGATCTTCCCCATCGGTGATGTCGGCGATATAGGCGCCAGCAACCGCACCTGTGGCGCCGGTGATGCC
GGCCACGATGCGTCCGGCGTAGAGGATCGAGATCTCGATCCCGCGAAATTAATACGACTCACTATAGGGG
AATTGTGAGCGGATAACAATTCCCCACTAGTAATAATTTTGTTTAACTTTAAGAAGGAGATATACCATGG
CCCCTATACTAGGTTATTGGAAAATTAAGGGCCTTGTGCAACCCACTCGACTTCTTTTGGAATATCTTGA
AGAAAAATATGAAGAGCATTTGTATGAGCGCGATGAAGGTGATAAATGGCGAAACAAAAAGTTTGAATTG
GGTTTGGAGTTTCCCAATCTTCCTTATTATATTGATGGTGATGTTAAATTAACACAGTCTATGGCCATCA
TACGTTATATAGCTGACAAGCACAACATGTTGGGTGGTTGTCCAAAAGAGCGTGCAGAGATTTCAATGCT
TGAAGGAGCGGTTTTGGATATTAGATACGGTGTTTCGAGAATTGCATATAGTAAAGACTTTGAAACTCTC
AAAGTTGATTTTCTTAGCAAGCTACCTGAAATGCTGAAAATGTTCGAAGATCGTTTATGTCATAAAACAT
ATTTAAATGGTGATCATGTAACCCATCCTGACTTCATGTTGTATGACGCTCTTGATGTTGTTTTATACAT
GGACCCAATGTGCCTGGATGCGTTCCCAAAATTAGTTTGTTTTAAAAAACGTATTGAAGCTATCCCACAA
ATTGATAAGTACTTGAAATCCAGCAAGTATATAGCATGGCCTTTGCAGGGCTGGCAAGCCACGTTTGGTG
GTGGCGACCATCCGCCAAAATCGGATGGTACCGGCAGCGGCCTGGAAGTTCTGTTCCAGGGGCCCCATAT
GCTCGAGATGGAGGCGCTGAGTCGAGCTGGGCAGGAGATGAGCCTAGCGGCCCTGAAGCAACACGACCCC
TATATCACCAGCATCGCAGACCTCACGGGCCAGGTCGCTCTGTACACCTTCTGCCCCAAGGCCAACCAGT
GGGAGAAGACTGATATAGAAGGGACCTTATTCGTATATCGAAGGTCAGCTTCCCCTTACCATGGTTTTAC
CATTGTGAATCGACTAAATATGCACAATCTAGTCGAACCAGTGAATAAAGATTTGGAATTTCAGCTCCAT
GAACCATTTCTTCTGTATAGAAATGCAAGCTTGTCGATATATAGTATCTGGTTTTATGACAAGAATGACT
GTCACCGCATAGCAAAACTCATGGCTGATGTGGTAGAAGAGGAGACACGGCGATCCCAGCAATAGGGATC
CTAATAGTCTAGAGCTAGCCCTAGGAGATCCGGCTGCTAACAAAGCCCGAAAGGAAGCTGAGTTGGCTGC
TGCCACCGCTGAGCAATAACTAGCATAACCCCTTGGGGCCTCTAAACGGGTCTTGAGGGGTTTTTTGCTG
AAAGGAGGAACTATATCCGGATATCCCGCAAGAGGCCCGGCAGTACCGGCATAACCAAGCCTATGCCTAC
AGCATCCAGGGTGACGGTGCCGAGGATGACGATGAGCGCATTGTTAGATTTCATACACGGTGCCTGACTG
CGTTAGCAATTTAACTGTGATAAACTACCGCATTAAAGCTTATCGATGATAAGCTGTCAAACATGAGAA
Features (pLannotate 1.2.2; 20 found; start..end, strand, type, name):
    104..208     +  promoter       AmpR promoter: bla
    209..1069    +  CDS            AmpR: β-lactamase; bla; confers resistance to ampicillin, carbenicillin, and related antibiotics
   1240..1828    +  rep_origin     ori: high-copy-number ColE1/pMB1/pBR322/pUC origin of replication
   2014..2156    -  misc_feature   bom: basis of mobility region from pBR322
   2258..2449    -  CDS            rop: Rop protein, which maintains plasmids at low copy number; rop
   2466..2846    +  CDS            YPB1_ECOLX: Protein predicted: Swiss-Prot protein existence level 4. From Escherichia coli.
   3088..3712    -  CDS            TcR (fragment): tetracycline efflux protein; tet; confers resistance to tetracycline
   3727..3748    -  protein_bind   CAP binding site: CAP binding activates transcription in the presence of cAMP. E. coli catabolite activator protein
   3761..4843    -  CDS            lacI: lac repressor; lacI; The lac repressor binds to the lac operator to inhibit transcription in E. coli. This inhibition can be relieved by adding lactose or isopropyl-β-D-thiogalactopyranoside (IPTG).
   4844..4921    -  promoter       lacI promoter: lacI
   4929..5208    -  CDS            TcR (fragment): tetracycline efflux protein; tet; confers resistance to tetracycline
   5230..5248    +  promoter       T7 promoter: promoter for bacteriophage T7 RNA polymerase
   5249..5273    +  protein_bind   lac operator: The lac repressor binds to the lac operator to inhibit transcription in E. coli. This inhibition can be relieved by adding lactose or isopropyl-β-D-thiogalactopyranoside (IPTG). lac repressor encoded by lacI
   5288..5310    +  RBS            RBS: efficient ribosome binding site from bacteriophage T7 gene 10 (Olins and Rangwala, 1989)
   5321..5971    +  CDS            GST: glutathione S-transferase from Schistosoma japonicum
   6028..6432    +  CDS            DCP1A (fragment): DCP1A_HUMAN - Also known as SMIF. Experimental evidence at protein level: Swiss-Prot protein existence level 1. Necessary for the degradation of mRNAs, both in normal mRNA turnover and in nonsense-mediated mRNA decay. Removes the 7-methyl guanine cap structure from mRNA molecules, yielding a 5'-phosphorylated mRNA fragment and 7m-GDP. Contributes to the transactivation of target genes after stimulation by TGFB1. From Homo sapiens (Human).
   6473..6522    +  CDS            SET1 (fragment): solubility-enhancement tag derived from T7 phage gene 10B
   6530..6577    +  terminator     T7 terminator: transcription terminator for bacteriophage T7 RNA polymerase
   6600..6704    -  CDS            TcR (fragment): tetracycline efflux protein; tet; confers resistance to tetracycline
   6752..6780    -  promoter       tet promoter: E. coli promoter for tetracycline efflux protein gene
