[The description below was written by a language model from this plasmid's Addgene catalogue record and pLannotate feature annotations shown in this document.]
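Description:
pnEA-NpG-HsDCP1a_1-135_P is a 6,789-nt bacterial expression plasmid for producing an N-terminal fragment (residues 1–135) of human DCP1a, a component of the mRNA decapping machinery that acts in general mRNA turnover and nonsense-mediated decay. The catalogue lists the backbone as unknown, but the annotated features show a pET-like, pBR322-derived architecture. It has a ColE1/pMB1-type origin accompanied by the bom mobility region and the rop gene, which keeps copy number low and agrees with the record's low-copy designation. Selection is through the β-lactamase gene (ampicillin resistance), driven by its own promoter. Several tetracycline-resistance fragments and the tet promoter are also detected. These appear to be non-functional remnants of the pBR322 tet gene, interrupted by the expression cassette and the lacI gene.

The expression cassette consists of a T7 promoter followed by a lac operator, the phage T7 gene 10 ribosome binding site, a Schistosoma japonicum glutathione S-transferase (GST) coding sequence, the DCP1A fragment and a T7 terminator. A plasmid-borne lacI gene with its own promoter supplies repressor, so transcription should be IPTG-inducible in hosts that provide T7 RNA polymerase. GST lies upstream of DCP1a with a short unannotated gap between them, consistent with an N-terminal GST fusion suited to glutathione affinity purification or pull-down assays. The record does not say whether this linker contains a protease cleavage site. A short match to a T7 gene 10B-derived solubility tag lies between the insert and the terminator and may simply be vector sequence. The depositor notes one silent substitution (T237C) relative to the reference cDNA and cautions that the supplied sequence may be theoretical.
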