Addgene plasmid #147246: pnEA-NpG-HsDCP1a_1-135_P
Purpose: Bacterial Expression of HsDCP1_1-135
Depositing lab: Elisa Izaurralde. Depositing organization: Max Planck Institute for Developmental Biology. Publication: The Caenorhabditis elegans GW182 protein AIN-1 interacts with PAB-1 and subunits of the PAN2-PAN3 and CCR4-NOT deadenylase complexes. Kuzuoglu-Ozturk D, Huntzinger E, Schmidt S, Izaurralde E. Nucleic Acids Res. 2012 Jul;40(12):5651-65. doi: 10.1093/nar/gks218. Epub 2012 Mar 7. PubMed 22402495.
Backbone
  Vector backbone: Unknown
  Vector type: Bacterial Expression
Growth in bacteria
  Bacterial resistance: Ampicillin, 100 μg/mL
  Growth temperature: 37°C
  Growth strain: DH5alpha
  Copy number: Low Copy
Gene/Insert
  Gene/Insert name: HsDCP1_1-135
  Species: H. sapiens (human)
  Mutation: one silent mutation T237C compared to the sequence given by NCBI AY146651.1.
  Cloning method: Unknown
Terms and licenses: Academic/Nonprofit Terms; Industry Terms: Not Available to Industry
Depositor comments: Plasmids from this collection were made available to the research community and donated after the lab closed. Please note that the sequence provided by the depositing laboratory may be theoretical/predicted or based on Sanger sequencing results. There may be discrepancies between sequencing results obtained by Addgene and the depositor sequence. If an Addgene verified sequence is not available, please contact before placing your order to request that our lab fully sequence the plasmid.
How to cite: pnEA-NpG-HsDCP1a_1-135_P was a gift from Elisa Izaurralde (Addgene plasmid # 147246 ; http://n2t.net/addgene:147246 ; RRID:Addgene_147246)
